Addgene plasmid #164737: LjUBQ:MtFam4_1:T35s
Purpose: Overexpression of Peptide coding gene (Binary vector)
Depositing lab: Wolf Scheible. Depositing organization: Noble Research Institute, LLC.
Backbone
  Vector backbone: EC50505
  Backbone size w/o insert (bp): 10475
  Vector type: Plant Expression
  Selectable markers: Neomycin (select with G418) ; N/A
Growth in bacteria
  Bacterial resistance: Kanamycin, 50 μg/mL
  Growth temperature: 37°C
  Growth strain: DH5alpha
  Copy number: High Copy
Gene/Insert
  Gene/Insert name: Medtr8g020590.1 (alt names: Family4; LOC11429465)
  Species: Medicago truncatula
  Insert size (bp): 627
  Promoter: Lotus japonicus Ubiquitin
  Tag / fusion protein: Terminator 35S (C terminal on insert)
  Cloning method: Unknown
Terms and licenses: Academic/Nonprofit Terms; Industry Terms: Not Available to Industry
Depositor comments: Cloned by Sonali/Shulan
How to cite: LjUBQ:MtFam4_1:T35s was a gift from Wolf Scheible (Addgene plasmid # 164737 ; http://n2t.net/addgene:164737 ; RRID:Addgene_164737)
