[The description below was written by a language model from this plasmid's Addgene catalogue record and pLannotate feature annotations shown in this document.]
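Description:
LjUBQ:MtFam4_1:T35s is a plant binary vector built on the EC50505 backbone for overexpressing a peptide-coding gene from Medicago truncatula. It is maintained in E. coli through a high-copy ColE1/pUC-type origin and selected with kanamycin via an aphA-3 aminoglycoside phosphotransferase driven by the bla (AmpR) promoter. The pVS1 replication module (oriV, RepA and the StaA stability protein) supports stable maintenance in Agrobacterium, consistent with T-DNA delivery into plant cells. A short incP oriV fragment is also annotated.

Between the nopaline-type right and left T-DNA border repeats lie two expression units. The first carries the insert Medtr8g020590.1 (also called Family4, about 627 bp), placed under the Lotus japonicus ubiquitin promoter for strong constitutive expression and terminated by the CaMV 35S polyadenylation signal; the "tag" listed in the catalogue is this terminator, not a protein fusion. The automated annotation does not mark the ubiquitin promoter, though an unannotated stretch of roughly 1.2 kb between the right border and the coding sequence is where it would be expected to sit. The annotation labels the insert-sized open reading frame by similarity to an Arabidopsis germin-like protein (GLP1/GER1), which appears to be a homology match rather than the gene's actual identity. The second unit is a NOS promoter–nptII–NOS terminator cassette, which lets transformed plant tissue be selected with kanamycin or G418.

The sequenced record is 8,231 nt, shorter than the sum of the stated backbone (10,475 bp) and insert; the record does not explain this discrepancy.
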