Features (pLannotate 1.2.2; 14 found; start..end, strand, type, name):
    313..507     +  rep_origin     pVS1 oriV: origin of replication for the Pseudomonas plasmid pVS1 (Heeb et al., 2000)
    713..773     +  rep_origin     oriV (fragment): incP origin of replication
    790..894     +  promoter       AmpR promoter: bla
    895..1689    +  CDS            KanR: aminoglycoside phosphotransferase; aphA-3; confers resistance to kanamycin
   1860..2448    +  rep_origin     ori: high-copy-number ColE1/pMB1/pBR322/pUC origin of replication
   2571..2595    -  misc_feature   RB T-DNA repeat: right border repeat from nopaline C58 T-DNA
   3769..4392    +  CDS            GLP1: GL31_ARATH - Also known as GER1, GLP3. Experimental evidence at protein level: Swiss-Prot protein existence level 1. May play a role in plant defense. Probably has no oxalate oxidase activity even if the active site is conserved. From Arabidopsis thaliana (Mouse-ear cress).
   4430..4604    +  polyA_signal   CaMV poly(A) signal: cauliflower mosaic virus polyadenylation signal
   4704..4883    +  promoter       NOS promoter: nopaline synthase promoter
   4905..5699    +  CDS            NeoR/KanR: aminoglycoside phosphotransferase from Tn5; aph(3')-II (or nptII); confers resistance to neomycin, kanamycin, and G418 (Geneticin®)
   5712..5964    +  terminator     NOS terminator: nopaline synthase terminator and poly(A) signal
   6059..6083    -  misc_feature   LB T-DNA repeat: left border repeat from nopaline C58 T-DNA
   6347..6976    +  CDS            pVS1 StaA: stability protein from the Pseudomonas plasmid pVS1 (Heeb et al., 2000)
   7405..247     +  CDS            pVS1 RepA (across the origin): replication protein from the Pseudomonas plasmid pVS1 (Heeb et al., 2000)
>Addgene plasmid #164737 | LjUBQ:MtFam4_1:T35s | addgene full sequence | sequence record 324505 | Addgene NGS Result
CCGTTTTCTCTACCGCCTGGCACGCCGCGCCGCAGGCAAGGCAGAAGCCAGATGGTTGTTCAAGACGATC
TACGAACGCAGTGGCAGCGCCGGAGAGTTCAAGAAGTTCTGTTTCACCGTGCGCAAGCTGATCGGGTCAA
ATGACCTGCCGGAGTACGATTTGAAGGAGGAGGCGGGGCAGGCTGGCCCGATCCTAGTCATGCGCTACCG
CAACCTGATCGAGGGCGAAGCATCCGCCGGTTCCTAATGTACGGAGCAGATGCTAGGGCAAATTGCCCTA
GCAGGGGAAAAAGGTCGAAAAAGCTTCTTTCCTGTGGATAGCACGTACATTGGGAACCCAAAGCCGTACA
TTGGGAACCGGAACCCGTACATTGGGAACCCAAAGCCGTACATTGGGAACCGGTCACACATGTAAGTGAC
TGATATAAAAGAGAAAAAAGGCGATTTTTCCGCCTAAAACTCTTTAAAACTTATTAAAACTCTTAAAACC
CGCCTGGCCTGTGCATAACTGTCTGGCCAGCGCACAGCCGAAGAGCTGCAAAAAGCGCCTACCCTTCGGT
CGCTGCGCTCCCTACGCCCCGCCGCTTCGCGTCGGCCTATCGCGGCCGCTGGCCGCTCAAAAATGGCTGG
CCTACGGCCAGGCAATCTACCAGGGCGCGGACAAGCCGCGCCGTCGCCACTCGACCGCCGGCGCCCACAT
CAAGGCACCGAGCTCCCATCCCCCCAGGGGCTGCGCCCCTCGGCCGCGAACGGCCTCACCCCAAAAATGG
CAGCGCTGGCCAATTCGTGCGCGGAACCCCTATTTGTTTATTTTTCTAAATACATTCAAATATGTATCCG
CTCATGAGACAATAACCTTGATAAATGCTTCAATAATATTGAAAAAGGAAGAGTATGGCTAAAATGAGAA
TATCACCGGAATTGAAAAAACTGATCGAAAAATACCGCTGCGCAAAAGATACGGAAGGAATGTCTCCTGC
TAAGGTATATAAGCTGGTGGGAGAAAATGAAAACCTATATTTAAAAATGACGGACAGCCGGTATAAAGGG
ACCACCTATGATGTGGAACGGGAAAAGGACATGATGCTATGGCTGGAAGGAAAGCTGCCTGTTCCAAAGG
TCCTGCACTTTGAACGGCATGATGGCTGGAGCAATCTGCTCATGAGTGAGGCCGATGGCGTCCTTTGCTC
GGAAGAGTATGAAGATGAACAAAGCCCTGAAAAGATTATCGAGCTGTATGCGGAGTGCATCAGGCTCTTT
CACTCCATCGACATATCGGATTGTCCCTATACGAATAGCTTAGACAGCCGCTTAGCCGAATTGGATTACT
TACTGAATAACGATCTGGCCGATGTGGATTGCGAAAACTGGGAAGAGGACACTCCATTTAAAGATCCGCG
CGAGCTGTATGATTTTTTAAAGACGGAAAAGCCCGAAGAGGAACTTGTCTTTTCCCACGGCGACCTGGGA
GACAGCAACATCTTTGTGAAAGATGGCAAAGTAAGTGGCTTTATTGATCTTGGGAGAAGCGGCAGGGCGG
ACAAGTGGTATGACATTGCCTTCTGCGTCCGGTCGATCAGGGAGGATATCGGGGAAGAACAGTATGTCGA
GCTATTTTTTGACTTACTGGGGATCAAGCCTGATTGGGAGAAAATAAAATATTATATTTTACTGGATGAA
TTGTTTTAGCTGTCAGACCAAGTTTACTCATATATACTTTAGATTGATTTAAAACTTCATTTTTAATTTA
AAAGGATCTAGGTGAAGATCCTTTTTGATAATCTCATGACCAAAATCCCTTAACGTGAGTTTTCGTTCCA
CTGAGCGTCAGACCCCGTAGAAAAGATCAAAGGATCTTCTTGAGATCCTTTTTTTCTGCGCGTAATCTGC
TGCTTGCAAACAAAAAAACCACCGCTACCAGCGGTGGTTTGTTTGCCGGATCAAGAGCTACCAACTCTTT
TTCCGAAGGTAACTGGCTTCAGCAGAGCGCAGATACCAAATACTGTCCTTCTAGTGTAGCCGTAGTTAGG
CCACCACTTCAAGAACTCTGTAGCACCGCCTACATACCTCGCTCTGCTAATCCTGTTACCAGTGGCTGCT
GCCAGTGGCGATAAGTCGTGTCTTACCGGGTTGGACTCAAGACGATAGTTACCGGATAAGGCGCAGCGGT
CGGGCTGAACGGGGGGTTCGTGCACACAGCCCAGCTTGGAGCGAACGACCTACACCGAACTGAGATACCT
ACAGCGTGAGCTATGAGAAAGCGCCACGCTTCCCGAAGGGAGAAAGGCGGACAGGTATCCGGTAAGCGGC
AGGGTCGGAACAGGAGAGCGCACGAGGGAGCTTCCAGGGGGAAACGCCTGGTATCTTTATAGTCCTGTCG
GGTTTCGCCACCTCTGACTTGAGCGTCGATTTTTGTGATGCTCGTCAGGGGGGCGGAGCCTATGGAAAAA
CGCCAGCAACGCGGCCTTTTTACGGTTCCTGTGGTTGGCACATACAAATGGACGAACGGATAAACCTTTT
CACGCCCTTTTAAATATCCGATTATTCTAATAAACGCTCTTTTCTCTTAGGTTTACCCGCCAATATATCC
TGTCAAACACTGATAGTTTAAACTCCCTCGGTCACATGTGCATCCTCTAGTGGAGGGAGAGAGGATTTTG
AGGAAATAATTAATTGAATTACTTGTATTATTGATAAAGTAATTTAGATAAGTTGTTAGTACAACTTATT
GCAACTATGGATAGACAAAAATCACTTATTTTAAGGGGAGAAGTATATAACAACTTATTATAAAATTTCT
GAGCAGCCGGCCTCCTCCAATCAATCATAGAGAGTGGAGCCCATTCTGGAAAACCAAGGAACCCCCAACT
TGCACTGGTGCGGTGGCCCAATTCAAAAAAAACGGGGCCCAGCAAAGTAACGCCGTTGTAACGATTTATC
AATCCAAACTCAAAAGGCGGCGAGATGCGTTTAACTCCGTGAAATTAACAAACCGCCAACAACTTGCAAT
TTGCAACTACCGTTTCCAAGAAGAACTCAACCACACAACGTATCCTATCCCAAACCACACGCAACTAGTG
ACGCGTCATAAGGACACGTGTCACAATTTGACTGGTTAATAATTTCACCGCTTTTGCTATAAATTACCTC
CAATCCCCTTAGCTTCTTCACAATTCAGTTCCCAACCCTAACAATTCTTGTTCATATCGCTTCTCTCTAC
TTTCAAGGTATGATCCAATTTCTCTCTTCTTTCTCTGTAATCCTTTCGTTGAGTTTTGTTTCCGATCAAT
CATAGGTAGTTTTCTTGTTTCGAAGCATGAGATCTAGGAATTTTTTGTGATTTTCCAAAATTGAGATCGG
TTTGAAATTGAATTTTACAGCTTGAATCTCAGATCTTGTTTTATCAATGTTTTCGATGGCTTGCGATGTA
GATCTATGATAATTGTGGTTCAGTTTTGTTAGGAATCGATTTCGGTTTAGCAATTGCAGATTAATTAGGG
TTTCCAATTGAATTCTTCAGATCCGTTATGGAATTATGTCAAATAATTTATTCAAATTGGAAATTATTGT
TAGATCCACTCTTAATCTGTTTGATCCAAGCTTCAATTAGGGTTTTCACTTGTTTCAATTTCTTGTTATG
GATTCTGATTTATCTGTTGATGTTAGATCCACTCTTAATCTGTTTGATCCAAGCGTTAATTAGGGTTTTC
ACTTGTTTCAATTTCGTGTGTTGGATTCTGATTTATCTGTTGTTGATGTGATTACAGAATGATTCAAATC
ATTTTCCTCCTTTCACTTTTCCTATCCATTTCCAATGCTTCTGTTCAAGATTTCTGTGTAGCAGATATCA
AAGGCTCAGACACTCCTTCAGGCTACCCTTGCAAGCCAGCTTCAACAGTAACCTCAGATGACTTTGCATT
TGAAGGCTTAATTGCACCTGGAAACATAACAAACATTATCAACGCCGCCGTTACACCTGCATTTGTTGCT
CAATTTCCAGCTGTTAATGGTCTTGGTCTCTCTGCAGCAAGGTTAGACCTTGGTCCTGCTGGTGTTATCC
CACTTCACACTCACCCTGGTGCCAGTGAACTTCTTGTTGTGACACAAGGTCACATCACTGCTGGATTTGT
TTCATCAGCTAACACTGTTTATATCAAGACATTGAAGAAAGGTGAGCTTATGGTTTTTCCACAAGGTTTG
TTGCATTTTCAAGCTACTGCTGGTAAGAGAAATGCTGTTGCTTTTGCTGTTTTTAGTAGTGCTAGTCCTG
GACTTCAGATTCTTGATTTTGCACTTTTTGCAAGTAACTTCTCTACTCCTTTGATCACTAAGACCACTTT
CCTTGATCCTGTTCTTGTCAAGAAGCTTAAGAGTATTCTTGGTGGCAGTGGTTAAGCTTCTCTAGCTAGA
GTCGATCGACAAGCTCGAGTTTCTCCATAATAATGTGTGAGTAGTTCCCAGATAAGGGAATTAGGGTTCC
TATAGGGTTTCGCTCATGTGTTGAGCATATAAGAAACCCTTAGTATGTATTTGTATTTGTAAAATACTTC
TATCAATAAAATTTCTAATTCCTAAAACCAAAATCCAGTACTAAAATCCAGATCGCTAAGCTTGAATTCT
TGCGGAGAGCGGAGAATTAAGGGAGTCACGTTATGACCCCCGCCGATGACGCGGGACAAGCCGTTTTACG
TTTGGAACTGACAGAACCGCAACGTTGAAGGAGCCACTCAGCCGCGGGTTTCTGGAGTTTAATGAGCTAA
GCACATACGTCAGAAACCATTATTGCGCGTTCAAAAGTCGCCTAAGGTCACTATCAGCTAGCAAATATTT
CTTGTCAAAAATGCTCCACTGACGTTCCATAAATTCCCCTCGGTATCCAATTAGAGTCTCATATTCACTC
TCAAATGATTGAACAAGATGGATTGCACGCAGGTTCTCCGGCCGCTTGGGTGGAGAGGCTATTCGGCTAT
GACTGGGCACAACAGACAATCGGCTGCTCTGATGCCGCCGTGTTCCGGCTGTCAGCGCAGGGGCGCCCGG
TTCTTTTTGTCAAGACCGACCTGTCCGGTGCCCTGAATGAACTCCAAGACGAGGCAGCGCGGCTATCGTG
GCTGGCCACGACGGGCGTTCCTTGCGCAGCTGTGCTCGACGTTGTCACTGAAGCGGGAAGGGACTGGCTG
CTATTGGGCGAAGTGCCGGGGCAGGATCTCCTGTCATCTCACCTTGCTCCTGCCGAGAAAGTATCCATCA
TGGCTGATGCAATGCGGCGGCTGCATACGCTTGATCCGGCTACCTGCCCATTCGACCACCAAGCGAAACA
TCGCATCGAGCGAGGACGTACTCGGATGGAAGCCGGTCTTGTCGATCAGGATGATCTGGACGAAGAGCAT
CAGGGGCTCGCGCCAGCCGAACTGTTCGCCAGGCTCAAGGCGCGGATGCCCGACGGCGAGGATCTCGTCG
TGACCCAGGGCGATGCCTGCTTGCCGAATATCATGGTGGAAAATGGCCGCTTTTCTGGATTCATCGACTG
TGGCCGGCTGGGTGTGGCGGACCGCTATCAGGACATAGCGTTGGCTACCCGTGATATTGCTGAAGAGCTT
GGCGGCGAATGGGCTGACCGCTTCCTCGTGCTTTACGGTATCGCCGCTCCCGATTCGCAGCGCATCGCCT
TCTATCGCCTTCTTGACGAGTTCTTCTGAGCTTGTCAAGCAGATCGTTCAAACATTTGGCAATAAAGTTT
CTTAAGATTGAATCCTGTTGCCGGTCTTGCGATGATTATCATATAATTTCTGTTGAATTACGTTAAGCAT
GTAATAATTAACATGTAATGCATGACGTTATTTATGAGATGGGTTTTTATGATTAGAGTCCCGCAATTAT
ACATTTAATACGCGATAGAAAACAAAATATAGCGCGCAAACTAGGATAAATTATCGCGCGCGGTGTCATC
TATGTTACTAGATCGACGCTGGATCCGAATTCGGCAGGGCCCACTGCATCCACCCCAGTACATTAAAAAC
GTCCGCAATGTGTTATTAAGTTGTCTAAGCGTCAATTTGTTTACACCACAATATATCCTGCCACCAGCCA
GCCAACAGCTCCCCGACCGGCAGCTCGGCACAAAATCACCACTCGATACAGGCAGCCCATCAGCCGTGCG
GCTGCATGAAATCCTGGCCGGTTTGTCTGATGCCAAGCTGGCGGCCTGGCCGGCCAGCTTGGCCGCTGAA
GAAACCGAGCGCCGCCGTCTAAAAAGGTGATGTGTATTTGAGTAAAACAGCTTGCGTCATGCGGTCGCTG
CGTATATGATGCGATGAGTAAATAAACAAATACGCAAGGGGAACGCATGAAGGTTATCGCTGTACTTAAC
CAGAAAGGCGGGTCAGGCAAGACGACCATCGCAACCCATCTAGCCCGCGCCCTGCAACTCGCCGGGGCCG
ATGTTCTGTTAGTCGATTCCGATCCCCAGGGCAGTGCCCGCGATTGGGCGGCCGTGCGGGAAGATCAACC
GCTAACCGTTGTCGGCATCGACCGCCCGACGATTGACCGCGACGTGAAGGCCATCGGCCGGCGCGACTTC
GTAGTGATCGACGGAGCGCCCCAGGCGGCGGACTTGGCTGTGTCCGCGATCAAGGCAGCCGACTTCGTGC
TGATTCCGGTGCAGCCAAGCCCTTACGACATATGGGCCACCGCCGACCTGGTGGAGCTGGTTAAGCAGCG
CATTGAGGTCACGGATGGAAGGCTACAAGCGGCCTTTGTCGTGTCGCGGGCGATCAAAGGCACGCGCATC
GGCGGTGAGGTTGCCGAGGCGCTGGCCGGGTACGAGCTGCCCATTCTTGAGTCCCGTATCACGCAGCGCG
TGAGCTACCCAGGCACTGCCGCCGCCGGCACAACCGTTCTTGAATCAGAACCCGAGGGCGACGCTGCCCG
CGAGGTCCAGGCGCTGGCCGCTGAAATTAAATCAAAACTCATTTGAGTTAATGAGGTAAAGAGAAAATGA
GCAAAAGCACAAACACGCTAAGTGCCGGCCGTCCGAGCGCACGCAGCAGCAAGGCTGCAACGTTGGCCAG
CCTGGCAGACACGCCAGCCATGAAGCGGGTCAACTTTCAGTTGCCGGCGGAGGATCACACCAAGCTGAAG
ATGTACGCGGTACGCCAAGGCAAGACCATTACCGAGCTGCTATCTGAATACATCGCGCAGCTACCAGAGT
AAATGAGCAAATGAATAAATGAGTAGATGAATTTTAGCGGCTAAAGGAGGCGGCATGGAAAATCAAGAAC
AACCAGGCACCGACGCCGTGGAATGCCCCATGTGTGGAGGAACGGGCGGTTGGCCAGGCGTAAGCGGCTG
GGTTGTCTGCCGGCCCTGCAATGGCACTGGAACCCCCAAGCCCGAGGAATCGGCGTGAGCGGTCGCAAAC
CATCCGGCCCGGTACAAATCGGCGCGGCGCTGGGTGATGACCTGGTGGAGAAGTTGAAGGCCGCGCAGGC
CGCCCAGCGGCAACGCATCGAGGCAGAAGCACGCCCCGGTGAATCGTGGCAAGCGGCCGCTGATCGAATC
CGCAAAGAATCCCGGCAACCGCCGGCAGCCGGTGCGTCGTCGATTAGGAAGCCGCCCAAGGGCGACGAGC
AACCAGATTTTTTCGTTCCGATGCTCTATGACGTGGGCACCCGCGATAGTCGCAGCATCATGGACGTGGC
CGTTTTCCGTCTGTCGAAGCGTGACCGACGAGCTGGCGAGGTGATCCGCTACGAGCTTCCAGACGGGCAC
GTAGAGGTTTCCGCAGGGCCGGCCGGCATGGCCAGTGTGTGGGATTACGACCTGGTACTGATGGCGGTTT
CCCATCTAACCGAATCCATGAACCGATACCGGGAAGGGAAGGGAGACAAGCCCGGCCGCGTGTTCCGTCC
ACACGTTGCGGACGTACTCAAGTTCTGCCGGCGAGCCGATGGCGGAAAGCAGAAAGACGACCTGGTAGAA
ACCTGCATTCGGTTAAACACCACGCACGTTGCCATGCAGCGTACGAAGAAGGCCAAGAACGGCCGCCTGG
TGACGGTATCCGAGGGTGAAGCCTTGATTAGCCGCTACAAGATCGTAAAGAGCGAAACCGGGCGGCCGGA
GTACATCGAGATCGAGCTAGCTGATTGGATGTACCGCGAGATCACAGAAGGCAAGAACCCGGACGTGCTG
ACGGTTCACCCCGATTACTTTTTGATCGATCCCGGCATCGG
