>Addgene plasmid #164737 | LjUBQ:MtFam4_1:T35s | depositor partial sequence | sequence record 319962 | partial
ATGATTCAAATCATTTTCCTCCTTTCACTTTTCCTATCCATTTCCAATGCTTCTGTTCAAGATTTCTGTG
TAGCAGATATCAAAGGCTCAGACACTCCTTCAGGCTACCCTTGCAAGCCAGCTTCAACAGTAACCTCAGA
TGACTTTGCATTTGAAGGCTTAATTGCACCTGGAAACATAACAAACATTATCAACGCCGCCGTTACACCT
GCATTTGTTGCTCAATTTCCAGCTGTTAATGGTCTTGGTCTCTCTGCAGCAAGGTTAGACCTTGGTCCTG
CTGGTGTTATCCCACTTCACACTCACCCTGGTGCCAGTGAACTTCTTGTTGTGACACAAGGTCACATCAC
TGCTGGATTTGTTTCATCAGCTAACACTGTTTATATCAAGACATTGAAGAAAGGTGAGCTTATGGTTTTT
CCACAAGGTTTGTTGCATTTTCAAGCTACTGCTGGTAAGAGAAATGCTGTTGCTTTTGCTGTTTTTAGTA
GTGCTAGTCCTGGACTTCAGATTCTTGATTTTGCACTTTTTGCAAGTAACTTCTCTACTCCTTTGATCAC
TAAGACCACTTTCCTTGATCCTGTTCTTGTCAAGAAGCTTAAGAGTATTCTTGGTGGCAGTGGTTAA
